Addgene plasmid #163402: Ssh3 gRNA#3
Purpose: Cas9-mediated knockout of Ssh3 in mammalian cells
Depositing lab: Takeshi Imai. Depositing organization: Kyushu University. Publication: BMPR-2 gates activity-dependent stabilization of primary dendrites during mitral cell remodeling. Aihara S, Fujimoto S, Sakaguchi R, Imai T. Cell Rep. 2021 Jun 22;35(12):109276. doi: 10.1016/j.celrep.2021.109276. PubMed 34161760.
Backbone
  Vector backbone: gRNA backbone
  Backbone size w/o insert (bp): 2340
  Total vector size (bp): 2813
  Vector type: Mammalian Expression, CRISPR
Growth in bacteria
  Bacterial resistance: Ampicillin, 100 μg/mL
  Growth temperature: 37°C
  Growth strain: DH5alpha
  Copy number: Low Copy
Gene/Insert
  Gene/Insert name: Ssh3
  gRNA/shRNA sequence: AGGTGTACCTGGACGGCGATGGG
  Species: M. musculus (mouse)
  GenBank ID: NM_198113.3
  Entrez Gene: Ssh3 (a.k.a. SSH, SSH-3, SSH-3L)
Terms and licenses: Academic/Nonprofit Terms; Industry Terms: Not Available to Industry
How to cite: Ssh3 gRNA#3 was a gift from Takeshi Imai (Addgene plasmid # 163402 ; http://n2t.net/addgene:163402 ; RRID:Addgene_163402)
