[The description below was written by a language model from this plasmid's Addgene catalogue record and pLannotate feature annotations shown in this document.]
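Description:
Ssh3 gRNA#3 is a small (about 2.8 kb) mammalian CRISPR guide RNA expression plasmid built on a minimal "gRNA backbone" and intended for Cas9-mediated knockout of mouse Ssh3 (slingshot family phosphatase, also listed as SSH-3L). It is propagated in E. coli through a ColE1/pUC-type origin of replication and selected with ampicillin via the β-lactamase gene and its native promoter. The catalogue entry lists the plasmid as low copy, although the annotated origin is of the type usually described as high copy. The record does not resolve this difference.

The functional payload is a single RNA polymerase III transcription unit. A human U6 promoter is followed by a short gap that corresponds to the Ssh3-targeting spacer, which is followed in turn by the Streptococcus pyogenes Cas9 guide RNA scaffold. Transcription yields a single guide RNA that directs SpCas9 to the Ssh3 coding region, where cleavage and error-prone repair can disrupt the gene. The plasmid carries no Cas9 coding sequence and no mammalian selection marker or reporter, so the nuclease must be supplied separately, for example from a co-delivered plasmid or a Cas9-expressing host.

The remaining annotations are a partial attB2 site, a pUC-style multiple cloning site, lac promoter/operator and CAP site elements, and short lacI and RSF ori fragments. These appear to be cloning-vector remnants with no stated role in guide expression. The "#3" in the name suggests it is one of several guides against this gene. It was deposited in connection with a study of dendrite remodelling in mitral cells.
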