Features (pLannotate 1.2.2; 13 found; start..end, strand, type, name):
     72..312     +  promoter       U6 promoter: RNA polymerase III promoter for human U6 snRNA
    341..416     +  misc_RNA       gRNA scaffold: guide RNA scaffold for the Streptococcus pyogenes CRISPR/Cas9 system
    428..449     -  protein_bind   attB2 (fragment): mutant version of attB; recombination site for the Gateway® BP reaction BP Clonase™
    463..517     -  CDS            lacI (fragment): lac repressor; lacI; The lac repressor binds to the lac operator to inhibit transcription in E. coli. This inhibition can be relieved by adding lactose or isopropyl-β-D-thiogalactopyranoside (IPTG).
    519..652     -  rep_origin     RSF ori (fragment): Plasmids containing the RSF 1030 origin of replication can be propagated in E. coli cells that contain additional plasmids with compatible origins.
    658..714     +  misc_feature   MCS: pUC18/19 multiple cloning site
    751..767     -  protein_bind   lac operator: The lac repressor binds to the lac operator to inhibit transcription in E. coli. This inhibition can be relieved by adding lactose or isopropyl-β-D-thiogalactopyranoside (IPTG). lac repressor encoded by lacI
    775..805     -  promoter       lac promoter: promoter for the E. coli lac operon
    820..841     -  protein_bind   CAP binding site: CAP binding activates transcription in the presence of cAMP. E. coli catabolite activator protein
    854..946     -  CDS            lacI (fragment): lac repressor; lacI; The lac repressor binds to the lac operator to inhibit transcription in E. coli. This inhibition can be relieved by adding lactose or isopropyl-β-D-thiogalactopyranoside (IPTG).
   1129..1717    -  rep_origin     ori: high-copy-number ColE1/pMB1/pBR322/pUC origin of replication
   1888..2748    -  CDS            AmpR: β-lactamase; bla; confers resistance to ampicillin, carbenicillin, and related antibiotics
   2749..41      -  promoter       AmpR promoter (across the origin): bla
>Addgene plasmid #163402 | Ssh3 gRNA#3 | addgene full sequence | sequence record 341091 | Addgene NGS Result
TTTGAATGTATTTAGAAAAATAAACAAATAGGGGTTCCGCGCACATTTCCCCGAAAAGTGCCACCTGACG
TGAGGGCCTATTTCCCATGATTCCTTCATATTTGCATATACGATACAAGGCTGTTAGAGAGATAATTAGA
ATTAATTTGACTGTAAACACAAAGATATTAGTACAAAATACGTGACGTAGAAAGTAATAATTTCTTGGGT
AGTTTGCAGTTTTAAAATTATGTTTTAAAATGGACTATCATATGCTTACCGTAACTTGAAAGTATTTCGA
TTTCTTGGCTTTATATATCTTGTGGAAAGGACGAAACACCGGGTGTACCTGGACGGCGATGTTTTAGAGC
TAGAAATAGCAAGTTAAAATAAGGCTAGTCCGTTATCAACTTGAAAAAGTGGCACCGAGTCGGTGCTTTT
TTTCTAGACCCAGCTTTCTTGTACAAAGTTGGCATTAGATCCGCTGCATTAATGAATCGGCCAACGCGCG
GGGAGAGGCGGTTTGCGTATTGGGCGCTCTTCCGCTTCCTCGCTCACTGACTCGCTGCGCTCGGTCGTTC
GGCTGCGGCGAGCGGTATCAGCTCACTCAAAGGCGGTAATACGGTTATCCACAGAATCAGGGGATAACGC
AGGAAAGAACATGTGAGCAAAAGGCCAGAATTCGAGCTCGGTACCCGGGGATCCTCTAGAGTCGACCTGC
AGGCATGCAAGCTTGGCGTAATCATGGTCATAGCTGTTTCCTGTGTGAAATTGTTATCCGCTCACAATTC
CACACAACATACGAGCCGGAAGCATAAAGTGTAAAGCCTGGGGTGCCTAATGAGTGAGCTAACTCACATT
AATTGCGTTGCGCTCACTGCCCGCTTTCCAGTCGGGAAACCTGTCGTGCCAGCTGCATTAATGAATCGGC
CAACGCGCGGGGAGAGGCGGTTTGCGTATTGGGCGCTCTTCCGCTTCCTCGCTCACTGACTCGCTGCGCT
CGGTCGTTCGGCTGCGGCGAGCGGTATCAGCTCACTCAAAGGCGGTAATACGGTTATCCACAGAATCAGG
GGATAACGCAGGAAAGAACATGTGAGCAAAAGGCCAGCAAAAGGCCAGGAACCGTAAAAAGGCCGCGTTG
CTGGCGTTTTTCCATAGGCTCCGCCCCCCTGACGAGCATCACAAAAATCGACGCTCAAGTCAGAGGTGGC
GAAACCCGACAGGACTATAAAGATACCAGGCGTTTCCCCCTGGAAGCTCCCTCGTGCGCTCTCCTGTTCC
GACCCTGCCGCTTACCGGATACCTGTCCGCCTTTCTCCCTTCGGGAAGCGTGGCGCTTTCTCATAGCTCA
CGCTGTAGGTATCTCAGTTCGGTGTAGGTCGTTCGCTCCAAGCTGGGCTGTGTGCACGAACCCCCCGTTC
AGCCCGACCGCTGCGCCTTATCCGGTAACTATCGTCTTGAGTCCAACCCGGTAAGACACGACTTATCGCC
ACTGGCAGCAGCCACTGGTAACAGGATTAGCAGAGCGAGGTATGTAGGCGGTGCTACAGAGTTCTTGAAG
TGGTGGCCTAACTACGGCTACACTAGAAGAACAGTATTTGGTATCTGCGCTCTGCTGAAGCCAGTTACCT
TCGGAAAAAGAGTTGGTAGCTCTTGATCCGGCAAACAAACCACCGCTGGTAGCGGTGGTTTTTTTGTTTG
CAAGCAGCAGATTACGCGCAGAAAAAAAGGATCTCAAGAAGATCCTTTGATCTTTTCTACGGGGTCTGAC
GCTCAGTGGAACGAAAACTCACGTTAAGGGATTTTGGTCATGAGATTATCAAAAAGGATCTTCACCTAGA
TCCTTTTAAATTAAAAATGAAGTTTTAAATCAATCTAAAGTATATATGAGTAAACTTGGTCTGACAGTTA
CCAATGCTTAATCAGTGAGGCACCTATCTCAGCGATCTGTCTATTTCGTTCATCCATAGTTGCCTGACTC
CCCGTCGTGTAGATAACTACGATACGGGAGGGCTTACCATCTGGCCCCAGTGCTGCAATGATACCGCGAG
ACCCACGCTCACCGGCTCCAGATTTATCAGCAATAAACCAGCCAGCCGGAAGGGCCGAGCGCAGAAGTGG
TCCTGCAACTTTATCCGCCTCCATCCAGTCTATTAATTGTTGCCGGGAAGCTAGAGTAAGTAGTTCGCCA
GTTAATAGTTTGCGCAACGTTGTTGCCATTGCTACAGGCATCGTGGTGTCACGCTCGTCGTTTGGTATGG
CTTCATTCAGCTCCGGTTCCCAACGATCAAGGCGAGTTACATGATCCCCCATGTTGTGCAAAAAAGCGGT
TAGCTCCTTCGGTCCTCCGATCGTTGTCAGAAGTAAGTTGGCCGCAGTGTTATCACTCATGGTTATGGCA
GCACTGCATAATTCTCTTACTGTCATGCCATCCGTAAGATGCTTTTCTGTGACTGGTGAGTACTCAACCA
AGTCATTCTGAGAATAGTGTATGCGGCGACCGAGTTGCTCTTGCCCGGCGTCAATACGGGATAATACCGC
GCCACATAGCAGAACTTTAAAAGTGCTCATCATTGGAAAACGTTCTTCGGGGCGAAAACTCTCAAGGATC
TTACCGCTGTTGAGATCCAGTTCGATGTAACCCACTCGTGCACCCAACTGATCTTCAGCATCTTTTACTT
TCACCAGCGTTTCTGGGTGAGCAAAAACAGGAAGGCAAAATGCCGCAAAAAAGGGAATAAGGGCGACACG
GAAATGTTGAATACTCATACTCTTCCTTTTTCAATATTATTGAAGCATTTATCAGGGTTATTGTCTCATG
AGCGGATACATA
